>Addgene plasmid #86686 | pHAGE2 GFP-Rtn4HD | addgene full sequence | sequence record 171274 | Addgene NGS Result
ATGGTGAGCAAGGGCGCCGAGCTGTTCACCGGCATCGTGCCCATCCTGATCGAGCTGAATGGCGATGTGA
ATGGCCACAAGTTCAGCGTGAGCGGCGAGGGCGAGGGCGATGCCACCTACGGCAAGCTGACCCTGAAGTT
CATCTGCACCACCGGCAAGCTGCCTGTGCCCTGGCCCACCCTGGTGACCACCCTGAGCTACGGCGTGCAG
TGCTTCTCACGCTACCCCGATCACATGAAGCAGCACGACTTCTTCAAGAGCGCCATGCCTGAGGGCTACA
TCCAGGAGCGCACCATCTTCTTCGAGGATGACGGCAACTACAAGTCGCGCGCCGAGGTGAAGTTCGAGGG
CGATACCCTGGTGAATCGCATCGAGCTGACCGGCACCGATTTCAAGGAGGATGGCAACATCCTGGGCAAT
AAGATGGAGTACAACTACAACGCCCACAATGTGTACATCATGACCGACAAGGCCAAGAATGGCATCAAGG
TGAACTTCAAGATCCGCCACAACATCGAGGATGGCAGCGTGCAGCTGGCCGACCACTACCAGCAGAATAC
CCCCATCGGCGATGGCCCTGTGCTGCTGCCCGATAACCACTACCTGTCCACCCAGAGCGCCCTGTCCAAG
GACCCCAACGAGAAGCGCGATCACATGATCTACTTCGGCTTCGTGACCGCCGCCGCCATCACCCACGGCA
TGGATGAGCTGTACAAGTCCGGACTCAGATCTCGAGCACAAGCAGAGATAGAGAGCATAGTTAAACCCAA
AGTTCTTGTGAAAGAAGCTGAGAAAAAACTTCCTTCCGATACAGAAAAAGAGGACAGATCACCATCTGCT
ATATTTTCAGCAGAGCTGAGTAAAACTTCAGTTGTTGACCTCCTGTACTGGAGAGACATTAAGAAGACTG
GAGTGGTGTTTGGTGCCAGCCTATTCCTGCTGCTTTCATTGACAGTATTCAGCATTGTGAGCGTAACAGC
CTACATTGCCTTGGCCCTGCTCTCTGTGACCATCAGCTTTAGGATATACAAGGGTGTGATCCAAGCTATC
CAGAAATCAGATGAAGGCCACCCATTCAGGGCATATCTGGAATCTGAAGTTGCTATATCTGAGGAGTTGG
TTCAGAAGTACAGTAATTCTGCTCTTGGTCATGTGAACTGCACGATAAAGGAACTCAGGCGCCTCTTCTT
AGTTGATGATTTAGTTGATTCTCTGAAGTTTGCAGTGTTGATGTGGGTATTTACCTATGTTGGTGCCTTG
TTTAATGGTCTGACACTACTGATTTTGGCTCTCATTTCACTCTTCAGTGTTCCTGTTATTTATGAACGGC
ATCAGGCACAGATAGATCATTATCTAGGACTTGCAAATAAGAATGTTAAAGATGCTATGGCTAAAATCCA
AGCAAAAATCCCTGGATTGAAGCGCAAAGCTGAATGAGCGGCCGCTAAGTAAGTAAGATCCGCCCCTCTC
CCTCCCCCCCCCTAACGTTACTGGCCGAAGCCGCTTGGAATAAGGCCGGTGTGCGTTTGTCTATATGTTA
TTTTCCACCATATTGCCGTCTTTTGGCAATGTGAGGGCCCGGAAACCTGGCCCTGTCTTCTTGACGAGCA
TTCCTAGGGGTCTTTCCCCTCTCGCCAAAGGAATGCAAGGTCTGTTGAATGTCGTGAAGGAAGCAGTTCC
TCTGGAAGCTTCTTGAAGACAAACAACGTCTGTAGCGACCCTTTGCAGGCAGCGGAACCCCCCACCTGGC
GACAGGTGCCTCTGCGGCCAAAAGCCACGTGTATAAGATACACCTGCAAAGGCGGCACAACCCCAGTGCC
ACGTTGTGAGTTGGATAGTTGTGGAAAGAGTCAAATGGCTCTCCTCAAGCGTATTCAACAAGGGGCTGAA
GGATGCCCAGAAGGTACCCCATTGTATGGGATCTGATCTGGGGCCTCGGTACACATGCTTTACATGTGTT
TAGTCGAGGTTAAAAAAACGTCTAGGCCCCCCGAACCACGGGGACGTGGTTTTCCTTTGAAAAACACGAT
GATAATATGGCCACAACCATGGCCAAGCCTTTGTCTCAAGAAGAATCCACCCTCATTGAAAGAGCAACGG
CTACAATCAACAGCATCCCCATCTCTGAAGACTACAGCGTCGCCAGCGCAGCTCTCTCTAGCGACGGCCG
CATCTTCACTGGTGTCAATGTATATCATTTTACTGGGGGACCTTGTGCAGAACTCGTGGTGCTGGGCACT
GCTGCTGCTGCGGCAGCTGGCAACCTGACTTGTATCGTCGCGATCGGAAATGAGAACAGGGGCATCTTGA
GCCCCTGCGGACGGTGCCGACAGGTGCTTCTCGATCTGCATCCTGGGATCAAAGCCATAGTGAAGGACAG
TGATGGACAGCCGACGGCAGTTGGGATTCGTGAATTGCTGCCCTCTGGTTATGTGTGGGAGGGCGGTAGT
GGCGAGGGCAGAGGAAGTCTTCTAACATGCGGTGACGTGGAGGAGAATCCCGGCCCTGCTCCAAAGAAGA
AGCGTAAGGTAAATCGATCGCTAGTCGAGAGATCCTAATCAACCTCTGGATTACAAAATTTGTGAAAGAT
TGACTGGTATTCTTAACTATGTTGCTCCTTTTACGCTATGTGGATACGCTGCTTTAATGCCTTTGTATCA
TGCTATTGCTTCCCGTATGGCTTTCATTTTCTCCTCCTTGTATAAATCCTGGTTGCTGTCTCTTTATGAG
GAGTTGTGGCCCGTTGTCAGGCAACGTGGCGTGGTGTGCACTGTGTTTGCTGACGCAACCCCCACTGGTT
GGGGCATTGCCACCACCTGTCAGCTCCTTTCCGGGACTTTCGCTTTCCCCCTCCCTATTGCCACGGCGGA
ACTCATCGCCGCCTGCCTTGCCCGCTGCTGGACAGGGGCTCGGCTGTTGGGCACTGACAATTCCGTGGTG
TTGTCGGGGAAATCATCGTCCTTTCCTTGGCTGCTCGCCTGTGTTGCCACCTGGATTCTGCGCGGGACGT
CCTTCTGCTACGTCCCTTCGGCCCTCAATCCAGCGGACCTTCCTTCCCGCGGCCTGCTGCCGGCTCTGCG
GCCTCTTCCGCGTCTTCGCCTTCGCCCTCAGACGAGTCGGATCTCCCTTTGGGCCGCCTCCCCGCCTGGT
ACCTTTAAGACCAATGACTTACAAGGCAGCTGTAGATCTTAGCCACTTTTTAAAAGAAAAGGGGGGACTG
GAAGGGCTAATTCACTCCCAACGAAGACAAGATCACCTGCAGGACAGGCGCGCCCTGCTTTTTGCTTGTA
CTGGGTCTCTCTGGTTAGACCAGATCTGAGCCTGGGAGCTCTCTGGCTAACTAGGGAACCCACTGCTTAA
GCCTCAATAAAGCTTGCCTTGAGTGCTTCAAGTAGTGTGTGCCCGTCTGTTGTGTGACTCTGGTAACTAG
AGATCCCTCAGACCCTTTTAGTCAGTGTGGAAAATCTCTAGCACCCGGGCGATTAAGGAAAGGGCTAGAT
CATTCTTGAAGACGAAAGGGCCTCGTGATACGCCTATTTTTATAGGTTAATGTCATGATAATAATGGTTT
CTTAGACGTCAGGTGGCACTTTTCGGGGAAATGTGCGCGGAACCCCTATTTGTTTATTTTTCTAAATACA
TTCAAATATGTATCCGCTCATGAGACAATAACCCTGATAAATGCTTCAATAATATTGAAAAAGGAAGAGT
ATGAGTATTCAACATTTCCGTGTCGCCCTTATTCCCTTTTTTGCGGCATTTTGCCTTCCTGTTTTTGCTC
ACCCAGAAACGCTGGTGAAAGTAAAAGATGCTGAAGATCAGTTGGGTGCACGAGTGGGTTACATCGAACT
GGATCTCAACAGCGGTAAGATCCTTGAGAGTTTTCGCCCCGAAGAACGTTTTCCAATGATGAGCACTTTT
AAAGTTCTGCTATGTGGCGCGGTATTATCCCGTGTTGACGCCGGGCAAGAGCAACTCGGTCGCCGCATAC
ACTATTCTCAGAATGACTTGGTTGAGTACTCACCAGTCACAGAAAAGCATCTTACGGATGGCATGACAGT
AAGAGAATTATGCAGTGCTGCCATAACCATGAGTGATAACACTGCGGCCAACTTACTTCTGACAACGATC
GGAGGACCGAAGGAGCTAACCGCTTTTTTGCACAACATGGGGGATCATGTAACTCGCCTTGATCGTTGGG
AACCGGAGCTGAATGAAGCCATACCAAACGACGAGCGTGACACCACGATGCCTGTAGCAATGGCAACAAC
GTTGCGCAAACTATTAACTGGCGAACTACTTACTCTAGCTTCCCGGCAACAATTAATAGACTGGATGGAG
GCGGATAAAGTTGCAGGACCACTTCTGCGCTCGGCCCTTCCGGCTGGCTGGTTTATTGCTGATAAATCTG
GAGCCGGTGAGCGTGGGTCTCGCGGTATCATTGCAGCACTGGGGCCAGATGGTAAGCCCTCCCGTATCGT
AGTTATCTACACGACGGGGAGTCAGGCAACTATGGATGAACGAAATAGACAGATCGCTGAGATAGGTGCC
TCACTGATTAAGCATTGGTAACTGTCAGACCAAGTTTACTCATATATACTTTAGATTGATTTAAAACTTC
ATTTTTAATTTAAAAGGATCTAGGTGAAGATCCTTTTTGATAATCTCATGACCAAAATCCCTTAACGTGA
GTTTTCGTTCCACTGAGCGTCAGACCCCGTAGAAAAGATCAAAGGATCTTCTTGAGATCCTTTTTTTCTG
CGCGTAATCTGCTGCTTGCAAACAAAAAAACCACCGCTACCAGCGGTGGTTTGTTTGCCGGATCAAGAGC
TACCAACTCTTTTTCCGAAGGTAACTGGCTTCAGCAGAGCGCAGATACCAAATACTGTTCTTCTAGTGTA
GCCGTAGTTAGGCCACCACTTCAAGAACTCTGTAGCACCGCCTACATACCTCGCTCTGCTAATCCTGTTA
CCAGTGGCTGCTGCCAGTGGCGATAAGTCGTGTCTTACCGGGTTGGACTCAAGACGATAGTTACCGGATA
AGGCGCAGCGGTCGGGCTGAACGGGGGGTTCGTGCACACAGCCCAGCTTGGAGCGAACGACCTACACCGA
ACTGAGATACCTACAGCGTGAGCTATGAGAAAGCGCCACGCTTCCCGAAGGGAGAAAGGCGGACAGGTAT
CCGGTAAGCGGCAGGGTCGGAACAGGAGAGCGCACGAGGGAGCTTCCAGGGGGAAACGCCTGGTATCTTT
ATAGTCCTGTCGGGTTTCGCCACCTCTGACTTGAGCGTCGATTTTTGTGATGCTCGTCAGGGGGGCGGAG
CCTATGGAAAAACGCCAGCAACGCGGCCTTTTTACGGTTCCTGGCCTTTTGCTGGCCTTTTGCTCACATG
TTCTTTCCTGCGTTATCCCCTGATTCTGTGGATAACCGTATTACCGCCTTTGAGTGAGCTGATACCGCTC
GCCGCAGCCGAACGACCGAGCGCAGCGAGTCAGTGAGCGAGGAAGCGGAAGAGCGCCCAATACGCAAACC
GCCTCTCCCCGCGCGTTGGCCGATTCATTAATGCAGCAAGCTCATGGCTGACTAATTTTTTTTATTTATG
CAGAGGCCGAGGCCGCCTCGGCCTCTGAGCTATTCCAGAAGTAGTGAGGAGGCTTTTTTGGAGGCCTAGG
CTTTTGCAAAAAGCTCCCCGTGGCACGACAGGTTTCCCGACTGGAAAGCGGGCAGTGAGCGCAACGCAAT
TAATGTGAGTTAGCTCACTCATTAGGCACCCCAGGCTTTACACTTTATGCTTCCGGCTCGTATGTTGTGT
GGAATTGTGAGCGGATAACAATTTCACACAGGAAACAGCTATGACATGATTACGAATTTCACAAATAAAG
CATTTTTTTCACTGCATTCTAGTTGTGGTTTGTCCAAACTCATCAATGTATCTTATCATGTCTGGATCAA
CTGGATAACTCAAGCTAACCAAAATCATCCCAAACTTCCCACCCCATACCCTATTACCACTGCCAATTAC
CTGTGGTTTCATTTACTCTAAACCTGTGATTCCTCTGAATTATTTTCATTTTAAAGAAATTGTATTTGTT
AAATATGTACTACAAACTTAGTAGTTGGAAGGGCTAATTCACTCCCAAAGAAGACAAGATATCCTTGATC
TGTGGATCTACCACACACAAGGCTACTTCCCTGATTAGCAGAACTACACACCAGGGCCAGGGGTCAGATA
TCCACTGACCTTTGGATGGTGCTACAAGCTAGTACCAGTTGAGCCAGATAAGGTAGAAGAGGCCAATAAA
GGAGAGAACACCAGCTTGTTACACCCTGTGAGCCTGCATGGGATGGATGACCCGGAGAGAGAAGTGTTAG
AGTGGAGGTTTGACAGCCGCCTAGCATTTCATCACGTGGCCCGAGAGCTGCATCCGGAGTACTTCAAGAA
CTGCTGATATCGAGCTTGCTACAAGGGACTTTCCGCTGGGGACTTTCCAGGGAGGCGTGGCCTGGGCGGG
ACTGGGGAGTGGCGAGCCCTCAGATCCTGCATATAAGCAGCTGCTTTTTGCCTGTACTGGGTCTCTCTGG
TTAGACCAGATCTGAGCCTGGGAGCTCTCTGGCTAACTAGGGAACCCACTGCTTAAGCCTCAATAAAGCT
TGCCTTGAGTGCTTCAAGTAGTGTGTGCCCGTCTGTTGTGTGACTCTGGTAACTAGAGATCCCTCAGACC
CTTTTAGTCAGTGTGGAAAATCTCTAGCAGTGGCGCCCGAACAGGGACTTGAAAGCGAAAGGGAAACCAG
AGGAGCTCTCTCGACGCAGGACTCGGCTTGCTGAAGCGCGCACGGCAAGAGGCGAGGGGCGGCGACTGCA
GAGTACGCCAAAAATTTTGACTAGCGGAGGCTAGAAGGAGAGAGATGGGTGCGAGAGCGTCAGTATTAAG
CGGGGGAGAATTAGATCGCGATGGGAAAAAATTCGGTTAAGGCCAGGGGGAAAGAAAAAATATAAATTAA
AACATATAGTATGGGCAAGCAGGGAGCTAGAACGATTCGCAGTTAATCCTGGCCTGTTAGAAACATCAGA
AGGCTGTAGACAAATACTGGGACAGCTACAACCATCCCTTCAGACAGGATCAGAAGAACTTAGATCATTA
TATAATACAGTAGCAACCCTCTATTGTGTGCATCAAAGGATAGAGATAAAAGACACCAAGGAAGCTTTAG
ACAAGATAGAGGAAGAGCAAAACAAAAGTAAGACCACCGCACAGCAAGCGGCCGGCCGCTGATCTTCAGA
CCTGGAGGAGGAGATATGAGGGACAATTGGAGAAGTGAATTATATAAATATAAAGTAGTAAAAATTGAAC
CATTAGGAGTAGCACCCACCAAGGCAAAGAGAAGAGTGGTGCAGAGAGAAAAAAGAGCAGTGGGAATAGG
AGCTTTGTTCCTTGGGTTCTTGGGAGCAGCAGGAAGCACTATGGGCGCAGCGTCAATGACGCTGACGGTA
CAGGCCAGACAATTATTGTCTGGTATAGTGCAGCAGCAGAACAATTTGCTGAGGGCTATTGAGGCGCAAC
AGCATCTGTTGCAACTCACAGTCTGGGGCATCAAGCAGCTCCAGGCAAGAATCCTGGCTGTGGAAAGATA
CCTAAAGGATCAACAGCTCCTGGGGATTTGGGGTTGCTCTGGAAAACTCATTTGCACCACTGCTGTGCCT
TGGAATGCTAGTTGGAGTAATAAATCTCTGGAACAGATTTGGAATCACACGACCTGGATGGAGTGGGACA
GAGAAATTAACAATTACACAAGCTTAATACACTCCTTAATTGAAGAATCGCAAAACCAGCAAGAAAAGAA
TGAACAAGAATTATTGGAATTAGATAAATGGGCAAGTTTGTGGAATTGGTTTAACATAACAAATTGGCTG
TGGTATATAAAATTATTCATAATGATAGTAGGAGGCTTGGTAGGTTTAAGAATAGTTTTTGCTGTACTTT
CTATAGTGAATAGAGTTAGGCAGGGATATTCACCATTATCGTTTCAGACCCACCTCCCAACCCCGAGGGG
ACCCGACAGGCCCGAAGGAATAGAAGAAGAAGGTGGAGAGAGAGACAGAGACAGATCCATTCGATTAGTG
AACGGATCTCGACGGTATCGCCGAATTCTCAACAATAGGCAGTATTCATCCACAATTTTAAAAGAAAAGG
GGGGATTGGGGGGTACAGTGCAGGGGAAAGAATAGTAGACATAATAGCAACAGACATACAAACTAAAGAA
TTACAAAAACAAATTACAAAAATTCAAAATTTTCGGGTTTATTACTCGGACAGCAGAGATCCAGTTTGGA
CTAGTGGAGTTCCGCGTTACATAACTTACGCAAAATGGCCCGCCTGGCTGACCGCCCAACGACCCCCGCC
CATTGACGTCAATAATGACCAATGTTCCCATAGTAACGCCAATAGGGACTTTCCATTGACGTCAATGGGT
GGAGTATTTACGCAAAACTGCCCACTTGGCAGTACATCAAGTGTATCATTTGCCAACAACGCCCCCTATT
GACGTCAATGACGCAAAATGGCCCGCCTGGCATTATGCCCAGTACATGACCTTATGGGACTTTCCTACTT
GGCAGTACATCTACGTATTAGTCATCGCTATTACCATGGTGATGCGGTTTTGGCAGTACATCAATGGGCG
TGGATAGCGGTTTGACTCACGGGGATTTCCAAGTCTCCACCCCATTGACGTCAATGGGAGTTTGTTTTGG
CACCAAAATCAACGGGACTTTCCAAAATGTCGTAACAACTCCGCCCCATTGACGCAAATGGGCGGTAGGC
GTGTACGGTGGGAGGTCTATATAAGCAGAGCTCGTTTAGTGAACCGTCAGATCGCCTGGAGACGCCATCC
ACGCTGTTTTGACCTCCATTCAAGACACCGGCGGCCTTAATTAAACC
Features (pLannotate 1.2.2; 27 found; start..end, strand, type, name):
      1..717     +  CDS            AcGFP1: AcGFP1 is a basic (constitutively fluorescent) green fluorescent protein, derived from Aequorea coerulescens.
    718..743     +  misc_feature   MCS (fragment): multiple cloning site
    862..1428    +  CDS            rtn1-a (fragment): RTN1A_XENLA - Experimental evidence at transcript level: Swiss-Prot protein existence level 2. Inhibits amyloid precursor protein processing, probably by blocking BACE1 activity. From Xenopus laevis (African clawed frog).
   1463..2048    +  misc_feature   IRES2: internal ribosome entry site (IRES) of the encephalomyocarditis virus (EMCV)
   2049..2444    +  CDS            BSD: blasticidin S deaminase; Aspergillus terreus BSD; confers resistance to blasticidin
   2557..3145    +  misc_feature   WPRE: woodchuck hepatitis virus posttranscriptional regulatory element
   3140..3250    +  CDS            nef (fragment): NEF_SIVS4 - Experimental evidence at protein level: Swiss-Prot protein existence level 1. Interferes with TCR signaling from the cell membrane. Interacts with CD247/TCRZ (TCR zeta chain) and exert potent down- regulation of cell surface TCR/CD3 complexes. From Simian immunodeficiency virus (isolate F236/smH4) (SIV-sm) (Simian immunodeficiency virus sooty mangabey monkey).
   3293..3473    +  LTR            5' LTR (truncated): truncated 5' long terminal repeat (LTR) from HIV-1
   3606..3710    +  promoter       AmpR promoter: bla
   3711..4571    +  CDS            AmpR: β-lactamase; bla; confers resistance to ampicillin, carbenicillin, and related antibiotics
   4742..5330    +  rep_origin     ori: high-copy-number ColE1/pMB1/pBR322/pUC origin of replication
   5513..5567    +  CDS            lacI (fragment): lac repressor; lacI; The lac repressor binds to the lac operator to inhibit transcription in E. coli. This inhibition can be relieved by adding lactose or isopropyl-β-D-thiogalactopyranoside (IPTG).
   5573..5666    +  rep_origin     SV40 ori (fragment): SV40 origin of replication
   5691..5728    +  CDS            lacI (fragment): lac repressor; lacI; The lac repressor binds to the lac operator to inhibit transcription in E. coli. This inhibition can be relieved by adding lactose or isopropyl-β-D-thiogalactopyranoside (IPTG).
   5741..5762    +  protein_bind   CAP binding site: CAP binding activates transcription in the presence of cAMP. E. coli catabolite activator protein
   5777..5807    +  promoter       lac promoter: promoter for the E. coli lac operon
   5815..5831    +  protein_bind   lac operator: The lac repressor binds to the lac operator to inhibit transcription in E. coli. This inhibition can be relieved by adding lactose or isopropyl-β-D-thiogalactopyranoside (IPTG). lac repressor encoded by lacI
   5865..5948    +  polyA_signal   SV40 poly(A) signal (fragment): SV40 polyadenylation signal
   6115..6444    +  CDS            nef (fragment): NEF_HV1BR - Experimental evidence at protein level: Swiss-Prot protein existence level 1. Extracellular Nef protein targets CD4(+) T-lymphocytes for apoptosis by interacting with CXCR4 surface receptors (PubMed:14990729). From Human immunodeficiency virus type 1 group M subtype B (isolate BRU/LAI) (HIV-1).
   6492..6749    +  LTR            5' LTR (truncated): truncated 5' long terminal repeat (LTR) from HIV-1
   6796..6921    +  misc_feature   HIV-1 Ψ: packaging signal of human immunodeficiency virus type 1
   6905..7243    +  CDS            HIV-1 gag (fragment): gag protein from human immunodeficiency virus 1; gag
   7418..7651    +  misc_feature   RRE: The Rev response element (RRE) of HIV-1 allows for Rev-dependent mRNA export from the nucleus to the cytoplasm.
   8028..8128    +  CDS            Rev (fragment): human immunodeficiency virus 1 (HIV-1) Rev protein; rev; enhances nuclear export of unspliced and incompletely spliced viral mRNAs
   8176..8293    +  misc_feature   cPPT/CTS: central polypurine tract and central termination sequence of HIV-1
   8345..8648    +  enhancer       CMV enhancer: human cytomegalovirus immediate early enhancer
   8649..8852    +  promoter       CMV promoter: human cytomegalovirus (CMV) immediate early promoter
