[The description below was written by a language model from this plasmid's Addgene catalogue record and pLannotate feature annotations shown in this document.]
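Description:
pHAGE2 GFP-Rtn4HD is an HIV-1-based lentiviral transfer plasmid of about 8.9 kb, built on the pHAGE2 N-terminal GFP backbone, for stable expression of a fluorescently tagged fragment of human reticulon 4 (RTN4, also known as Nogo) in mammalian cells. It is maintained in E. coli through a high-copy ColE1/pUC-type origin and an ampicillin resistance gene. The viral portion carries the standard elements needed for packaging and transduction: LTR sequences flanking the cassette, the Ψ packaging signal with an adjoining gag fragment, the Rev response element for nuclear export of the genomic RNA, and the cPPT/CTS, which aids nuclear import of the reverse-transcribed genome.

Expression is driven by the CMV immediate early enhancer and promoter. The open reading frame begins with the green fluorescent protein, which the feature table identifies as AcGFP1 from Aequorea coerulescens. A short multiple cloning site fragment follows, and then the roughly 700 bp insert encoding only the reticulon homology domain of RTN4, cloned between XhoI and NotI. The automated annotation labels this region as a fragment of Xenopus rtn1-a, which most likely reflects conservation of the reticulon homology domain among family members rather than a different insert; the catalogue entry specifies the human sequence. Downstream, an EMCV IRES links the blasticidin S deaminase gene to the same transcript, so that blasticidin selection enriches for cells expressing the fusion, and a WPRE enhances transcript expression. The associated study concerns how reticulons, atlastin and lunapark cooperate to shape the tubular endoplasmic reticulum network, which fits use of this construct to visualise the membrane-shaping homology domain in stable cell lines.
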