Addgene plasmid #86686: pHAGE2 GFP-Rtn4HD
Purpose: Lentivirus to stably express fluorescent human protein in mammalian cells
Depositing lab: Tom Rapoport. Depositing organization: Harvard Medical School. Publication: Cooperation of the ER-shaping proteins atlastin, lunapark, and reticulons to generate a tubular membrane network. Wang S, Tukachinsky H, Romano FB, Rapoport TA. Elife. 2016 Sep 13;5. pii: e18605. doi: 10.7554/eLife.18605. PubMed 27619977.
Backbone
  Vector backbone: pHAGE2 GFP N-terminal
  Backbone size w/o insert (bp): 8200
  Total vector size (bp): 8938
  Vector type: Mammalian Expression, Lentiviral
  Selectable markers: Blasticidin
Growth in bacteria
  Bacterial resistance: Ampicillin, 100 μg/mL
  Growth temperature: 37°C
  Growth strain: NEB Stable
  Copy number: High Copy
Gene/Insert
  Gene/Insert name: Rtn4 homology domain
  Species: H. sapiens (human)
  Insert size (bp): 696
  Mutation: homology domain only
  Entrez Gene: RTN4 (a.k.a. ASY, NI220/250, NOGO, NSP, NSP-CL, Nbla00271, Nbla10545, RTN-X, RTN4-A, RTN4-B1, RTN4-B2, RTN4-C)
  Promoter: CMV
  Tag / fusion protein: GFP (N terminal on backbone)
  Cloning method: Restriction Enzyme; 5′ cloning site XhoI (not destroyed); 3′ cloning site NotI (not destroyed)
  Sequencing primers: 5′ GGTCTATATAAGCAGAGCTCG; 3′ CATATAGACAAACGCACACC
Resource information
  A portion of this plasmid was derived from a plasmid made by: Yoko Shibata
Terms and licenses: Academic/Nonprofit Terms; Industry Terms: Not Available to Industry
How to cite: pHAGE2 GFP-Rtn4HD was a gift from Tom Rapoport (Addgene plasmid # 86686 ; http://n2t.net/addgene:86686 ; RRID:Addgene_86686)
